>Addgene plasmid #218699 | pCDB179-DuraPETase | addgene full sequence | sequence record 434102 | Addgene NGS Result
TAATGATCGAGGATCCGGCTGCTAACAAAGCCCGAAAGGAAGCTGAGTTGGCTGCTGCCACCGCTGAGCA
ATAACTAGCATAACCCCTTGGGGCCTCTAAACGGGTCTTGAGGGGTTTTTTGCTGAAAGGAGGAACTATA
TCCGGATTGGCGAATGGG
[124 nt withheld, positions 159-282]
C
[91 nt withheld, positions 284-374]
A
[49 nt withheld, positions 376-424]
CCTTTGACGTTGGAGTCCACGTTCTTT
[37 nt withheld, positions 452-488]
ACCCTATCTCGGTCTATTCTTTTGATTTATAAGGGATTTTGCCGATTTCGGCCTATTGGTTAAAAAATGA
GCTGATTTAACAAAAATTTAACGCGAATTTTAACAAAATATTAACGCTTACAATTTAGGTGGCACTTTTC
GGGGAAATGTGCGCGGAACCCCTATTTGTTTATTTTTCTAAATACATTCAAATATGTATCCGCTCATGAA
TTAATTCTTAGAAAAACTCATCGAGCATCAAATGAAACTGCAATTTATTCATATCAGGATTATCAATACC
ATATTTTTGAAAAAGCCGTTTCTGTAATGAAGGAGAAAACTCACCGAGGCAGTTCCATAGGATGGCAAGA
TCCTGGTATCGGTCTGCGATTCCGACTCGTCCAACATCAATACAACCTATTAATTTCCCCTCGTCAAAAA
TAAGGTTATCAAGTGAGAAATCACCATGAGTGACGACTGAATCCGGTGAGAATGGCAAAAGTTTATGCAT
TTCTTTCCAGACTTGTTCAACAGGCCAGCCATTACGCTCGTCATCAAAATCACTCGCATCAACCAAACCG
TTATTCATTCGTGATTGCGCCTGAGCGAGACGAAATACGCGATCGCTGTTAAAAGGACAATTACAAACAG
GAATCGAATGCAACCGGCGCAGGAACACTGCCAGCGCATCAACAATATTTTCACCTGAATCAGGATATTC
TTCTAATACCTGGAATGCTGTTTTCCCGGGGATCGCAGTGGTGAGTAACCATGCATCATCAGGAGTACGG
ATAAAATGCTTGATGGTCGGAAGAGGCATAAATTCCGTCAGCCAGTTTAGTCTGACCATCTCATCTGTAA
CATCATTGGCAACGCTACCTTTGCCATGTTTCAGAAACAACTCTGGCGCATCGGGCTTCCCATACAATCG
ATAGATTGTCGCACCTGATTGCCCGACATTATCGCGAGCCCATTTATACCCATATAAATCAGCATCCATG
TTGGAATTTAATCGCGGCCTAGAGCAAGACGTTTCCCGTTGAATATGGCTCATAACACCCCTTGTATTAC
TGTTTATGTAAGCAGACAGTTTTATTGTTCATGACCAAAATCCCTTAACGTGAGTTTTCGTTCCACTGAG
CGTCAGACCCCGTAGAAAAGATCAAAGGATCTTCTTGAGATCCTTTTTTTCTGCGCGTAATCTGCTGCTT
GCAAACAAAAAAACCACCGCTACCAGCGGTGGTTTGTTTGCCGGATCAAGAGCTACCAACTCTTTTTCCG
AAGGTAACTGGCTTCAGCAGAGCGCAGATACCAAATACTGTCCTTCTAGTGTAGCCGTAGTTAGGCCACC
ACTTCAAGAACTCTGTAGCACCGCCTACATACCTCGCTCTGCTAATCCTGTTACCAGTGGCTGCTGCCAG
TGGCGATAAGTCGTGTCTTACCGGGTTGGACTCAAGACGATAGTTACCGGATAAGGCGCAGCGGTCGGGC
TGAACGGGGGGTTCGTGCACACAGCCCAGCTTGGAGCGAACGACCTACACCGAACTGAGATACCTACAGC
GTGAGCTATGAGAAAGCGCCACGCTTCCCGAAGGGAGAAAGGCGGACAGGTATCCGGTAAGCGGCAGGGT
CGGAACAGGAGAGCGCACGAGGGAGCTTCCAGGGGGAAACGCCTGGTATCTTTATAGTCCTGTCGGGTTT
CGCCACCTCTGACTTGAGCGTCGATTTTTGTGATGCTCGTCAGGGGGGCGGAGCCTATGGAAAAACGCCA
GCAACGCGGCCTTTTTACGGTTCCTGGCCTTTTGCTGGCCTTTTGCTCACATGTTCTTTCCTGCGTTATC
CCCTGATTCTGTGGATAACCGTATTACCGCCTTTGAGTGAGCTGATACCGCTCGCCGCAGCCGAACGACC
GAGCGCAGCGAGTCAGTGAGCGAGGAAGCGGAAGAGCGCCTGATGCGGTATTTTCTCCTTACGCATCTGT
GCGGTATTTCACACCGCAATGGTGCACTCTCAGTACAATCTGCTCTGATGCCGCATAGTTAAGCCAGTAT
ACACTCCGCTATCGCTACGTGACTGGGTCATGGCTGCGCCCCGACACCCGCCAACACCCGCTGACGCGCC
CTGACGGGCTTGTCTGCTCCCGGCATCCGCTTACAGACAAGCTGTGACCGTCTCCGGGAGCTGCATGTGT
CAGAGGTTTTCACCGTCATCACCGAAACGCGCGAGGCAGCTGCGGTAAAGCTCATCAGCGTGGTCGTGAA
GCGATTCACAGATGTCTGCCTGTTCATCCGCGTCCAGCTCGTTGAGTTTCTCCAGAAGCGTTAATGTCTG
GCTTCTGATAAAGCGGGCCATGTTAAGGGCGGTTTTTTCCTGTTTGGTCACTGATGCCTCCGTGTAAGGG
GGATTTCTGTTCATGGGGGTAATGATACCGATGAAACGAGAGAGGATGCTCACGATACGGGTTACTGATG
ATGAACATGCCCGGTTACTGGAACGTTGTGAGGGTAAACAACTGGCGGTATGGATGCGGCGGGACCAGAG
AAAAATCACTCAGGGTCAATGCCAGCGCTTCGTTAATACAGATGTAGGTGTTCCACAGGGTAGCCAGCAG
CATCCTGCGATGCAGATCCGGAACATAATGGTGCAGGGCGCTGACTTCCGCGTTTCCAGACTTTACGAAA
CACGGAAACCGAAGACCATTCATGTTGTTGCTCAGGTCGCAGACGTTTTGCAGCAGCAGTCGCTTCACGT
TCGCTCGCGTATCGGTGATTCATTCTGCTAACCAGTAAGGCAACCCCGCCAGCCTAGCCGGGTCCTCAAC
GACAGGAGCACGATCATGCGCACCCGTGGGGCCGCCATGCCGGCGATAATGGCCTGCTTCTCGCCGAAAC
GTTTGGTGGCGGGACCAGTGACGAAGGCTTGAGCGAGGGCGTGCAAGATTCCGAATACCGCAAGCGACAG
GCCGATCATCGTCGCGCTCCAGCGAAAGCGGTCCTCGCCGAAAATGACCCAGAGCGCTGCCGGCACCTGT
CCTACGAGTTGCATGATAAAGAAGACAGTCATAAGTGCGGCGACGATAGTCATGCCCCGCGCCCACCGGA
AGGAGCTGACTGGGTTGAAGGCTCTCAAGGGCATCGGTCGAGATCCCGGTGCCTAATGAGTGAGCTAACT
TACATTAATTGCGTTGCGCTCACTGCCCGCTTTCCAGTCGGGAAACCTGTCGTGCCAGCTGCATTAATGA
ATCGGCCAACGCGCGGGGAGAGGCGGTTTGCGTATTGGGCGCCAGGGTGGTTTTTCTTTTCACCAGTGAG
ACGGGCAACAGCTGATTGCCCTTCACCGCCTGGCCCTGAGAGAGTTGCAGCAAGCGGTCCACGCTGGTTT
GCCCCAGCAGGCGAAAATCCTGTTTGATGGTGGTTAACGGCGGGATATAACATGAGCTGTCTTCGGTATC
GTCGTATCCCACTACCGAGATGTCCGCACCAACGCGCAGCCCGGACTCGGTAATGGCGCGCATTGCGCCC
AGCGCCATCTGATCGTTGGCAACCAGCATCGCAGTGGGAACGATGCCCTCATTCAGCATTTGCATGGTTT
GTTGAAAACCGGACATGGCACTCCAGTCGCCTTCCCGTTCCGCTATCGGCTGAATTTGATTGCGAGTGAG
ATATTTATGCCAGCCAGCCAGACGCAGACGCGCCGAGACAGAACTTAATGGGCCCGCTAACAGCGCGATT
TGCTGGTGACCCAATGCGACCAGATGCTCCACGCCCAGTCGCGTACCGTCTTCATGGGAGAAAATAATAC
TGTTGATGGGTGTCTGGTCAGAGACATCAAGAAATAACGCCGGAACATTAGTGCAGGCAGCTTCCACAGC
AATGGCATCCTGGTCATCCAGCGGATAGTTAATGATCAGCCCACTGACGCGTTGCGCGAGAAGATTGTGC
ACCGCCGCTTTACAGGCTTCGACGCCGCTTCGTTCTACCATCGACACCACCACGCTGGCACCCAGTTGAT
CGGCGCGAGATTTAATCGCCGCGACAATTTGCGACGGCGCGTGCAGGGCCAGACTGGAGGTGGCAACGCC
AATCAGCAACGACTGTTTGCCCGCCAGTTGTTGTGCCACGCGGTTGGGAATGTAATTCAGCTCCGCCATC
GCCGCTTCCACTTTTTCCCGCGTTTTCGCAGAAACGTGGCTGGCCTGGTTCACCACGCGGGAAACGGTCT
GATAAGAGACACCGGCATACTCTGCGACATCGTATAACGTTACTGGTTTCACATTCACCACCCTGAATTG
ACTCTCTTCCGGGCGCTATCATGCCATACCGCGAAAGGTTTTGCGCCATTCGATGGTGTCCGGGATCTCG
ACGCTCTCCCTTATGCGACTCCTGCATTAGGAAGCAGCCCAGTAGTAGGTTGAGGCCGTTGAGCACCGCC
GCCGCAAGGAATGGTGCATGCAAGGAGATGGCGCCCAACAGTCCCCCGGCCACGGGGCCTGCCACCATAC
CCACGCCGAAACAAGCGCTCATGAGCCCGAAGTGGCGAGCCCGATCTTCCCCATCGGTGATGTCGGCGAT
ATAGGCGCCAGCAACCGCACCTGTGGCGCCGGTGATGCCGGCCACGATGCGTCCGGCGTAGAGGATCGAG
ATCGATCTCGATCCCGCGAAATTAATACGACTCACTATAGGGAAATTGTGAGCGGATAACAATTCCCCTC
TAGAAATAATTTTGTTTAACTTTAAGAAGGAGATATACATATGGGTCACCACCACCACCACCACCACCAC
CACCACGGTAGCCTGCAAGATTCGGAAGTCAACCAAGAAGCAAAGCCGGAAGTCAAGCCGGAAGTGAAAC
CGGAAACCCATATTAACCTGAAAGTTAGTGACGGCAGCTCTGAAATTTTCTTTAAGATCAAAAAGACCAC
GCCGCTGCGTCGCCTGATGGAAGCGTTTGCCAAACGTCAGGGCAAGGAAATGGATAGCCTGCGTTTCCTG
TATGACGGTATTCGCATCCAGGCAGATCAAGCGCCGGAAGACCTGGACATGGAAGACAACGACATCATTG
AAGCCCACCGTGAACAGATTGGCGGCCAGACCAATCCGTATGCGCGCGGCCCCAACCCTACCGCCGCCTC
GTTGGAAGCCAGCGCGGGACCCTTTACCGTTCGTAGCTTTACCGTTAGCCGTCCGTCCGGATATGGTGCA
GGGACCGTCTATTACCCAACCAATGCAGGCGGCACCGTTGGCGCGATTGCAATCGTCCCCGGGTACACCG
CGCGTCAAAGCAGCATTAAGTGGTGGGGTCCGCGCTTAGCTAGCCATGGCTTTGTGGTTATTACCATCGA
TACGAACAGCACTTTCGACTATCCCAGCAGCCGTAGCTCGCAACAGATGGCCGCGCTTCGTCAAGTTGCG
AGCTTGAACGGGGATAGCAGTAGCCCGATTTACGGAAAGGTCGATACTGCCCGCATGGGTGTGATGGGCC
ACTCAATGGGGGGCGGCGCGTCACTTCGTAGCGCCGCGAACAACCCGAGTTTAAAAGCAGCGATACCGCA
GGCGCCATGGGACTCTCAGACCAACTTCAGCAGTGTTACCGTGCCGACGCTGATTTTCGCGTGCGAGAAT
GATAGCATTGCACCGGTGAACAGCCATGCGCTGCCGATTTATGATAGCATGTCCCGCAACGCAAAACAGT
TTCTGGAAATTAACGGCGGTAGCCACTCTTGTGCCAACTCTGGGAACAGCAACCAGGCACTGATCGGAAA
AAAAGGGGTTGCATGGATGAAACGATTCATGGATAATGACACCCGTTACTCAACCTTCGCCTGTGAGAAT
CCCAACAGCACAGCCGTGTCGGATTTTCGCACCGCGAACTGTTCC
Features (pLannotate 1.2.2; 20 found; start..end, strand, type, name):
     18..67      +  CDS            SET1 (fragment): solubility-enhancement tag derived from T7 phage gene 10B
     75..122     +  terminator     T7 terminator: transcription terminator for bacteriophage T7 RNA polymerase
    159..587     +  rep_origin     f1 ori (sequence partly withheld): f1 bacteriophage origin of replication; arrow indicates direction of (+) strand synthesis
    640..697     +  promoter       AmpR promoter (fragment): bla
    706..1521    -  CDS            KanR: aminoglycoside phosphotransferase; aph(3')-Ia; confers resistance to kanamycin in bacteria or G418 (Geneticin®) in eukaryotes
   1643..2231    +  rep_origin     ori: high-copy-number ColE1/pMB1/pBR322/pUC origin of replication
   2417..2556    -  misc_feature   bom: basis of mobility region from pBR322
   2658..2849    -  CDS            rop: Rop protein, which maintains plasmids at low copy number; rop
   2866..3246    +  CDS            YPB1_ECOLX: Protein predicted: Swiss-Prot protein existence level 4. From Escherichia coli.
   3318..3609    -  CDS            TcR (fragment): tetracycline efflux protein; tet; confers resistance to tetracycline
   3624..3645    -  protein_bind   CAP binding site: CAP binding activates transcription in the presence of cAMP. E. coli catabolite activator protein
   3658..4740    -  CDS            lacI: lac repressor; lacI; The lac repressor binds to the lac operator to inhibit transcription in E. coli. This inhibition can be relieved by adding lactose or isopropyl-β-D-thiogalactopyranoside (IPTG).
   4741..4818    -  promoter       lacI promoter: lacI
   4826..5105    -  CDS            TcR (fragment): tetracycline efflux protein; tet; confers resistance to tetracycline
   5131..5149    +  promoter       T7 promoter: promoter for bacteriophage T7 RNA polymerase
   5154..5170    +  protein_bind   lac operator: The lac repressor binds to the lac operator to inhibit transcription in E. coli. This inhibition can be relieved by adding lactose or isopropyl-β-D-thiogalactopyranoside (IPTG). lac repressor encoded by lacI
   5189..5211    +  RBS            RBS: efficient ribosome binding site from bacteriophage T7 gene 10 (Olins and Rangwala, 1989)
   5225..5251    +  CDS            9xHis: 9xHis affinity tag
   5261..5560    +  CDS            SMT3: SMT3_YEAST - Experimental evidence at protein level: Swiss-Prot protein existence level 1. Not known; suppressor of MIF2 mutations. From Saccharomyces cerevisiae (strain ATCC 204508 / S288c) (Baker's yeast).
   5555..6343    +  CDS            PETH_IDESA (fragment): Experimental evidence at protein level: Swiss-Prot protein existence level 1. Involved in the degradation and assimilation of the plastic poly(ethylene terephthalate) (PET), which allows I.sakaiensis to use PET as its major energy and carbon source for growth. Likely acts synergistically with MHETase to depolymerize PET (PubMed:26965627). Catalyzes the hydrolysis of PET to produce mono(2-hydroxyethyl) terephthalate (MHET) as the major product (PubMed:26965627, PubMed:29666242, PubMed:29603535, PubMed:29374183, PubMed:29235460). Also depolymerizes another semiaromatic polyester, poly(ethylene-2
