[The description below was written by a language model from this plasmid's Addgene catalogue record and pLannotate feature annotations shown in this document.]
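Description:
pCDB179-DuraPETase is a bacterial expression plasmid built on the pCDB179 backbone, a pET-style vector of about 6.3 kb. It carries a synthetic, codon-optimized gene for DuraPETase, an engineered variant related to the Ideonella sakaiensis PET hydrolase, which the annotation matches as a PETase fragment. The plasmid is maintained in E. coli through a ColE1/pMB1-type origin and selected with kanamycin via an aph(3')-Ia resistance gene. The catalogue lists it as high copy, although the feature table also shows the rop gene and the bom region, which are typical of pBR322-derived pET backbones. An f1 origin and short remnants of a tetracycline resistance gene are also present as backbone carry-over.

Expression is driven by a T7 promoter with an adjacent lac operator and the strong phage T7 gene 10 ribosome binding site. A plasmid-borne lacI gene under its own promoter supplies the repressor. Transcription therefore depends on T7 RNA polymerase from a suitable host strain and can be induced with IPTG. A T7 terminator lies downstream of the coding region.

The open reading frame begins with an N-terminal polyhistidine tag, recorded as 10xHis in the catalogue and detected as 9xHis by the annotation software. Yeast SMT3 (SUMO) follows the tag and is fused directly to the DuraPETase sequence. The His tag allows metal-affinity purification, while SUMO fusions generally improve solubility and can be removed by a SUMO-specific protease to release the untagged enzyme. The record associates the construct with a low-cost, robot-assisted pipeline for high-throughput enzyme production, discovery and engineering, where it serves to produce this PET-degrading enzyme recombinantly.
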