Addgene plasmid #218699: pCDB179-DuraPETase
Purpose: Encodes codon optimized DuraPETase enzyme for bacterial expression
Depositing lab: Gregg Beckham. Depositing organization: National Laboratory of the Rockies (NLR). Publication: Enabling high-throughput enzyme discovery and engineering with a low-cost, robot-assisted pipeline. Norton-Baker B, Denton MCR, Murphy NP, Fram B, Lim S, Erickson E, Gauthier NP, Beckham GT. Sci Rep. 2024 Jun 24;14(1):14449. doi: 10.1038/s41598-024-64938-0. PubMed 38914665.
Backbone
  Vector backbone: pCDB179
  Vector type: Bacterial Expression
Growth in bacteria
  Bacterial resistance: Kanamycin, 50 μg/mL
  Growth temperature: 37°C
  Growth strain: DH5alpha
  Copy number: High Copy
Gene/Insert
  Gene/Insert name: DuraPETase
  Species: Synthetic
  Tag / fusion protein: 10xHis (N terminal on backbone)
  Cloning method: Gene Synthesis
Terms and licenses: Academic/Nonprofit Terms; Industry Terms: Not Available to Industry
How to cite: pCDB179-DuraPETase was a gift from Gregg Beckham (Addgene plasmid # 218699 ; http://n2t.net/addgene:218699 ; RRID:Addgene_218699)
